>Addgene plasmid #107424 | cacnb2a (rat) in pMT2 vector | depositor full sequence | sequence record 202633 | plasmid and insert
AAGCTTTTTGCAAAAGCCTAGGCCTCCAAAAAAGCCTCCTCACTACTTCTGGAATAGCTCAGAGGCCGAG
GCGGCCTCGGCCTCTGCATAAATAAAAAAAATTAGTCAGCCATGGGGCGGAGAATGGGCGGAACTGGGCG
GAGTTAGGGGCGGGATGGGCGGAGTTAGGGGCGGGACTATGGTTGCTGACTAATTGAGATGCATGCTTTG
CATACTTCTGCCTGCTGGGGAGCCTGGGGACTTTCCACACCTGGTTGCTGACTAATTGAGATGCATGCTT
TGCATACTTCTGCCTGCTGGGGAGCCTGGGGACTTTCCACACCCTAACTGACACACATTCCACAGGATCC
GGTCGCGCGAATTTCGAGCGGTGTTCCGCGGTCCTCCTCGTATAGAAACTCGGACCACTCTGAGACGAAG
GCTCGCGTCCAGGCCAGCACGAAGGAGGCTAAGTGGGAGGGGTAGCGGTCGTTGTCCACTAGGGGGTCCA
CTCGCTCCAGGGTGTGAAGACACATGTCGCCCTCTTCGGCATCAAGGAAGGTGATTGGTTTATAGGTGTA
GGCCACGTGACCGGGTGTTCCTGAAGGGGGGCTATAAAAGGGGGTGGGGGCGCGTTCGTCCTCACTCTCT
TCCGCATCGCTGTCTGCGAGGGCCAGCTGTTGGGCTCGCGGTTGAGGACAAACTCTTCGCGGTCTTTCCA
GTACTCTTGGATCGGAAACCCGTCGGCCTCCGAACGGTACTCCGCCACCGAGGGACCTGAGCGAGTCCGC
ATCGACCGGATCGGAAAACCTCTCGACTGTTGGGGTGAGTACTCCCTCTCAAAAGCGGGCATGACTTCTG
CGCTAAGATTGTCAGTTTCCAAAAACGAGGAGGATTTGATATTCACCTGGCCCGCGGTGATGCCTTTGAG
GGTGGCCGCGTCCATCTGGTCAGAAAAGACAATCTTTTTGTTGTCAAGCTTGAGGTGTGGCAGGCTTGAG
ATCTGGCCATACACTTGAGTGACAATGACATCCACTTTGCCTTTCTCTCCACAGGTGTCCACTCCCAGGT
CCAACTGCAGGCGAGCCTGAATTCCGGTTTTTGTAACTTACTTGTTTTAGTATATACTGATCTGAACAGG
CAAAACCCCATGTTAGCAACAGCTCGGTCAGGAAGAGAAATGCTACCTTTTCTAGATGTTTGCCGGGAGG
CAGCCCCCTGAAAGGAGATCTCAAATTACCTGTAAGAAAAAAAATTTTTTTAAAGGCAGTCAGAGAGAGC
AAAGTTTTGGCATGCCTGCAAAAACAGCAGTGTCTGTAAAAACTACCTAGAGACAGCAGCTAAGTGTTGA
TTTGCCCATGACTCTTACCTGGGAGTGGAAGGTGGGAAGAAATGGACAGTGGCCGTGACGAGAAGCTGAG
GCACGGTGCAGCTTGGTGAAGCCACGCTCTGACTGCGTCCTGCCACCTCTTCATGCAGTGCTGCGGGCTG
GTACATCGCCGGCGAGTACGGGTGTCCTATGGTTCGGCAGACTCCTACACCAGCCGCCCATCCGATTCAG
ATGTGTCTTTGGAAGAGGACCGGGAGGCAGTC
[288 nt withheld, positions 1573-1860]
CAAGGGAAATTCTACTCCAGTAAATCAGGAGGAAATTCATCATCCAGTTTGGGTGACATAGTACCCAGTT
CCAGAAAATCGACACCTCCATCATCTGCTATAGACATAGATGCTACTGGCTTAGATGCAGAAGAGAATGA
TATTCCAGCAAACCACCGCTCCCCTAAGCCCAGTGCAAACAGTGTAACGTCACCCCACTCCAAAGAGAAA
AGAATGCCCTTCTTTAAGAAGACAGAGCACACTCCTCCTTACGATGTGGTACCATCCATGAGACCAGTGG
TGTTGGTGGGCCCCTCCCTGAAGGGGTATGAGGTCACAGATATGATGCAAAAAGCACTGTTTGATTTTCT
AAAACACAGATTTGAAGGACGGATATCCATCACAAGAGTCACTGCTGACATCTCCCTGGCCAAACGCTCA
GTATTAAACAACCCCAGTAAGCACGCAATAATAGAAAGATCCAACACAAGGTCGAGCTTAGCGGAAGTTC
AGAGTGAAATTGAAAGGATTTTTGAACTTGCAAGAACACTGCAATTGGTAGTCCTTGACGCGGATACAAT
TAATCACCCAGCTCAACTCAGTAAGACCTCTCTGGCCCCTATCATAGTGTATGTAAAGATTTCTTCTCCT
AAGGTTTTACAAAGGTTAATAAAATCTCGAGGAAAGTCTCAAGCAAAGCACCTCAATGTCCAGATGGTGG
CAGCCGATAAACTGGCCCAGTGTCCCCCGCAGGAGTCATTTGATGTGATCTTGGATGAGAACCAACTTGA
GGATGCTTGTGAGCATCTCGCCGACTATCTGGAGGCGTACTGGAAGGCCACCCACCCTCCCAGCAGTAAC
CTCCCCAACCCTCTCCTTAGCCGGACTTTAGCCACCTCAACTTTACCTCTGAGCCCCACCCTTGCCTCTA
ATTCACAGGGTTCTCAAGGTGATCAGAGGACTGATCGCTCTGCTCCCCGGTCTGCTTCCCAAGCTGAAGA
AGAACCTTGTCTGGAACCAGTCAAAAAATCCCAACACCGTTCTTCCTCAGCCACACACCAAAACCACCGC
AGTGGGACAGGTCGAGGCCTCTCTAGGCAAGAAACGTTTGACTCTGAAACCCAAGAGAGCCGAGACTCTG
CCTACGTGGAGCCAAAGGAAGATTATTCACATGAACATGTGGACCGCTATGTTCCACACCGTGAACATAA
CCACAGAGAGGAGAGCCACAGCAGCAATGGCCACAGGCACAGGGAGCCTCGCCACCGCACTAGGGACATG
GGTCGAGACCAAGACCACAATGAGTGCAGCAAACAACGAAGCCGGCATAAATCTAAGGATCGCTACTGTG
ACAAGGAAGGGGAAGTAATATCCAAAAGAAGGAGTGAGGCTGGCGAGTGGAACAGGGATGTATACATCCG
CCAATGACCGTGCGTGTCTCTGCCCCCAAGTCTTGTGTAACATCATCCTTAAGCAAAATCTTTGGGGCTC
CATTGCAACCATCTGTGATCTGTCTTGTATATTTTGTATTGCTGTTGCTTGAATAGCAATAGCATGCAAT
CAAGTATTACTATACATTCTTTTGTAAGTACCACAGAAATTGGCCTAGTACAAGCTGCAGTCCTCAGTCT
ATATCCTGAACTCTTCAAAAGCTGTTTGGGGTAGCTGCCACCTGAACAGAGTGGCTTCAGAAATATAGTT
AATGTATTCAGTGAGCCAGATGCAGCACAGATAACAAGTGGAATTCCGGGGGGGGGGGGGGGGGGGACAG
CTCAGGGCTGCGATTTCGCGCCAAACTTGACGGCAATCCTAGCGTGAAGGCTGGTAGGATTTTATCCCCG
CTGCCATCATGGTTCGACCATTGAACTGCATCGTCGCCGTGTCCCAAAATATGGGGATTGGCAAGAACGG
AGACCTACCCTGGCCTCCGCTCAGGAACGAGTTCAAGTACTTCCAAAGAATGACCACAACCTCTTCAGTG
GAAGGTAAACAGAATCTGGTGATTATGGGTAGGAAAACCTGGTTCTCCATTCCTGAGAAGAATCGACCTT
TAAAGGACAGAATTAATATAGTTCTCAGTAGAGAACTCAAAGAACCACCACGAGGAGCTCATTTTCTTGC
CAAAAGTTTGGATGATGCCTTAAGACTTATTGAACAACCGGAATTGGCAAGTAAAGTAGACATGGTTTGG
ATAGTCGGAGGCAGTTCTGTTTACCAGGAAGCCATGAATCAACCAGGCCACCTCAGACTCTTTGTGACAA
GGATCATGCAGGAATTTGAAAGTGACACGTTTTTCCCAGAAATTGATTTGGGGAAATATAAACTTCTCCC
AGAATACCCAGGCGTCCTCTCTGAGGTCCAGGAGGAAAAAGGCATCAAGTATAAGTTTGAAGTCTACGAG
AAGAAAGACTAACAGGAAGATGCTTTCAAGTTCTCTGCTCCCCTCCTAAAGCTATGCATTTTTTATAAGA
CCATGGGACTTTTGCTGGCTTTAGATCATAATCAGCCATACCACATTTGTAGAGGTTTTACTTGCTTTAA
AAAACCTCCCACACCTCCCCCTGAACCTGAAACATAAAATGAATGCAATTGTTGTTGTTAACTTGTTTAT
TGCAGCTTATAATGGTTACAAATAAAGCAATAGCATCACAAATTTCACAAATAAAGCATTTTTTTCACTG
CATTCTAGTTGTGGTTTGTCCAAACTCATCAATGTATCTTATCATGTCTGGATCCCCGGCCAACGGTCTG
GTGACCCGGCTGCGAGAGCTCGGTGTACCTGAGACGCGAGTAAGCCCTTGAGTCAAAGACGTAGTCGTTG
CAAGTCCGCACCAGGTACTGATATCCCACCAAAAAGTGCGGCGGCGGCTGGCGGTAGAGGGGCCAGCGTA
GGGTGGCCGGGGCTCCGGGGGCGAGGTCTTCCAACATAAGGCGATGATATCCGTAGATGTACCTGGACAT
CCAGGTGATGCCGGCGGCGGTGGTGGAGGCGCGCGGAAAGTCGCGGACGCGGTTCCAGATGTTGCGCAGC
GGCAAAAAGTGCTCCATGGTCGGGACGCTCTGGCCGGTGAGGCGTGCGCAGTCGTTGACGCTCTAGACCG
TGCAAAAGGAGAGCCTGTAAGCGGGCACTCTTCCGTGGTCTGGTGGATAAATTCGCAAGGGTATCATGGC
GGACGACCGGGGTTCGAACCCCGGATCCGGCCGTCCGCCGTGATCCATCCGGTTACCGCCCGCGTGTCGA
ACCCAGGTGTGCGACGTCAGACAACGGGGGAGCGCTCCTTTTGGCTTCCTTCCAGGCGCGGCGGCTGCTG
CGCTAGCTTTTTTGGCGAGCTCGAATTAATTCTGCATTAATGAATCGGCCAACGCGCGGGGAGAGGCGGT
TTGCGTATTGGGCGCTCTTCCGCTTCCTCGCTCACTGACTCGCTGCGCTCGGTCGTTCGGCTGCGGCGAG
CGGTATCAGCTCACTCAAAGGCGGTAATACGGTTATCCACAGAATCAGGGGATAACGCAGGAAAGAACAT
GTGAGCAAAAGGCCAGCAAAAGGCCAGGAACCGTAAAAAGGCCGCGTTGCTGGCGTTTTTCCATAGGCTC
CGCCCCCCTGACGAGCATCACAAAAATCGACGCTCAAGTCAGAGGTGGCGAAACCCGACAGGACTATAAA
GATACCAGGCGTTTCCCCCTGGAAGCTCCCTCGTGCGCTCTCCTGTTCCGACCCTGCCGCTTACCGGATA
CCTGTCCGCCTTTCTCCCTTCGGGAAGCGTGGCGCTTTCTCAATGCTCACGCTGTAGGTATCTCAGTTCG
GTGTAGGTCGTTCGCTCCAAGCTGGGCTGTGTGCACGAACCCCCCGTTCAGCCCGACCGCTGCGCCTTAT
CCGGTAACTATCGTCTTGAGTCCAACCCGGTAAGACACGACTTATCGCCACTGGCAGCAGCCACTGGTAA
CAGGATTAGCAGAGCGAGGTATGTAGGCGGTGCTACAGAGTTCTTGAAGTGGTGGCCTAACTACGGCTAC
ACTAGAAGGACAGTATTTGGTATCTGCGCTCTGCTGAAGCCAGTTACCTTCGGAAAAAGAGTTGGTAGCT
CTTGATCCGGCAAACAAACCACCGCTGGTAGCGGTGGTTTTTTTGTTTGCAAGCAGCAGATTACGCGCAG
AAAAAAAGGATCTCAAGAAGATCCTTTGATCTTTTCTACGGGGTCTGACGCTCAGTGGAACGAAAACTCA
CGTTAAGGGATTTTGGTCATGAGATTATCAAAAAGGATCTTCACCTAGATCCTTTTAAATTAAAAATGAA
GTTTTAAATCAATCTAAAGTATATATGAGTAAACTTGGTCTGACAGTTACCAATGCTTAATCAGTGAGGC
ACCTATCTCAGCGATCTGTCTATTTCGTTCATCCATAGTTGCCTGACTCCCCGTCGTGTAGATAACTACG
ATACGGGAGGGCTTACCATCTGGCCCCAGTGCTGCAATGATACCGCGAGACCCACGCTCACCGGCTCCAG
ATTTATCAGCAATAAACCAGCCAGCCGGAAGGGCCGAGCGCAGAAGTGGTCCTGCAACTTTATCCGCCTC
CATCCAGTCTATTAATTGTTGCCGGGAAGCTAGAGTAAGTAGTTCGCCAGTTAATAGTTTGCGCAACGTT
GTTGCCATTGCTACAGGCATCGTGGTGTCACGCTCGTCGTTTGGTATGGCTTCATTCAGCTCCGGTTCCC
AACGATCAAGGCGAGTTACATGATCCCCCATGTTGTGCAAAAAAGCGGTTAGCTCCTTCGGTCCTCCGAT
CGTTGTCAGAAGTAAGTTGGCCGCAGTGTTATCACTCATGGTTATGGCAGCACTGCATAATTCTCTTACT
GTCATGCCATCCGTAAGATGCTTTTCTGTGACTGGTGAGTACTCAACCAAGTCATTCTGAGAATAGTGTA
TGCGGCGACCGAGTTGCTCTTGCCCGGCGTCAATACGGGATAATACCGCGCCACATAGCAGAACTTTAAA
AGTGCTCATCATTGGAAAACGTTCTTCGGGGCGAAAACTCTCAAGGATCTTACCGCTGTTGAGATCCAGT
TCGATGTAACCCACTCGTGCACCCAACTGATCTTCAGCATCTTTTACTTTCACCAGCGTTTCTGGGTGAG
CAAAAACAGGAAGGCAAAATGCCGCAAAAAAGGGAATAAGGGCGACACGGAAATGTTGAATACTCATACT
CTTCCTTTTTCAATATTATTGAAGCATTTATCAGGGTTATTGTCTCATGAGCGGATACATATTTGAATGT
ATTTAGAAAAATAAACAAATAGGGGTTCCGCGCACATTTCCCCGAAAAGTGCCACCTGACGTCTAAGAAA
CCATTATTATCATGACATTAACCTATAAAAATAGGCGTATCACGAGGCCCTTTCGTCTCGCGCGTTTCGG
TGATGACGGTGAAAACCTCTGACACATGCAGCTCCCGGAGACGGTCACAGCTTGTCTGTAAGCGGATGCC
GGGAGCAGACAAGCCCGTCAGGGCGCGTCAGCGGGTGTTGGCGGGTGTCGGGGCTGGCTTAACTATGCGG
CATCAGAGCAGATTGTACTGAGAGTGCACCATATGCGGTGTGAAATACCGCACAGATGCGTAAGGAGAAA
ATACCGCATCAGGCGCCATTCGCCATTCAGGCTGCGCAACTGTTGGGAAGGGCGATCGGTGCGGGCCTCT
TCGCTATTACGCCAGCTGGCGAAAGGGGGATGTGCTGCAAGGCGATTAAGTTGGGTAACGCCAGGGTTTT
CCCAGTCACGACGTTGTAAAACGACGGCCAGTGCCAAGCTT
Features (pLannotate 1.2.2; 17 found; start..end, strand, type, name):
      7..336     -  promoter       SV40 promoter: SV40 enhancer and early promoter
    357..788     -  CDS            POL (fragment): DPOL_ADE05 - Experimental evidence at protein level: Swiss-Prot protein existence level 1. Eukaryotic-type DNA polymerase involved in viral genomic replication. DNA synthesis is protein primed, and acts in a strand displacement replication. Assembles in complex with viral pTP, DBP, host NFIA and host POU2F1/OCT1 on viral origin of replication. The polymerase covalently transfers dCMP onto pTP, thereby initiating complementary strand synthesis. From Human adenovirus C serotype 5 (HAdV-5) (Human adenovirus 5).
    805..1034    +  intron         chimeric intron: chimera between introns from adenovirus and immunoglobulin heavy chain genes
   1492..3264    +  CDS            Cacnb2 (fragment) (sequence partly withheld): CACB2_RAT - Also known as Cacnlb2. Experimental evidence at protein level: Swiss-Prot protein existence level 1. The beta subunit of voltage-dependent calcium channels contributes to the function of the calcium channel by increasing peak calcium current, shifting the voltage dependencies of activation and inactivation, modulating G protein inhibition and controlling the alpha-1 subunit membrane targeting. From Rattus norvegicus (Rat).
   3587..3603    +  promoter       chicken β-actin promoter (fragment): contains a 21-bp deletion relative to the standard chicken β-actin promoter
   3689..4252    +  CDS            DHFR: mouse dihydrofolate reductase; Mus musculus Dhfr
   4334..4417    +  CDS            large T antigen (fragment): large T antigen from SV40 (simian virus 40)
   4440..4574    +  polyA_signal   SV40 poly(A) signal: SV40 polyadenylation signal
   4582..4932    -  CDS            PTP (fragment): TERM_ADE02 - Experimental evidence at protein level: Swiss-Prot protein existence level 1. Protein covalently bound to the viral DNA that acts as a primer for viral genomic replication by DNA strand displacement. Assembles on the viral origin of replication in an initiation complex with viral polymerase, DBP, host NFIA and host POU2F1/OCT1. During initiation, the polymerase covalently couples the first dCTP with Ser- 580 of pTP. The terminal protein stimulates the template activity over 20 fold compared to protein-free templates. Neo-synthesized viral genomes are linked to two preterminal prot
   4963..5119    +  ncRNA          VA: Accession: RF00102 - VA RNA
   5182..5235    -  CDS            lacI (fragment): lac repressor; lacI; The lac repressor binds to the lac operator to inhibit transcription in E. coli. This inhibition can be relieved by adding lactose or isopropyl-β-D-thiogalactopyranoside (IPTG).
   5418..6006    -  rep_origin     ori: high-copy-number ColE1/pMB1/pBR322/pUC origin of replication
   6177..7037    -  CDS            AmpR: β-lactamase; bla; confers resistance to ampicillin, carbenicillin, and related antibiotics
   7038..7142    -  promoter       AmpR promoter: bla
   7237..7272    +  CDS            rop (fragment): Rop protein, which maintains plasmids at low copy number; rop
   7374..7473    +  misc_feature   bom (fragment): basis of mobility region from pBR322
   7479..7633    -  CDS            lacZα (fragment): LacZα fragment of β-galactosidase; lacZ fragment
