>Addgene plasmid #107424 | cacnb2a (rat) in pMT2 vector | addgene full sequence | sequence record 207426 | Addgene NGS Result
CGTATAGAAACTCGGACCACTCTGAGACGAAGGCTCGCGTCCAGGCCAGCACGAAGGAGGCTAAGTGGGA
GGGGTAGCGGTCGTTGTCCACTAGGGGGTCCACTCGCTCCAGGGTGTGAAGACACATGTCGCCCTCTTCG
GCATCAAGGAAGGTGATTGGTTTATAGGTGTAGGCCACGTGACCGGGTGTTCCTGAAGGGGGGCTATAAA
AGGGGGTGGGGGCGCGTTCGTCCTCACTCTCTTCCGCATCGCTGTCTGCGAGGGCCAGCTGTTGGGCTCG
CGGTTGAGGACAAACTCTTCGCGGTCTTTCCAGTACTCTTGGATCGGAAACCCGTCGGCCTCCGAACGGT
ACTCCGCCACCGAGGGACCTGAGCGAGTCCGCATCGACCGGATCGGAAAACCTCTCGACTGTTGGGGTGA
GTACTCCCTCTCAAAAGCGGGCATGACTTCTGCGCTAAGATTGTCAGTTTCCAAAAACGAGGAGGATTTG
ATATTCACCTGGCCCGCGGTGATGCCTTTGAGGGTGGCCGCGTCCATCTGGTCAGAAAAGACAATCTTTT
TGTTGTCAAGCTTGAGGTGTGGCAGGCTTGAGATCTGGCCATACACTTGAGTGACAATGACATCCACTTT
GCCTTTCTCTCCACAGGTGTCCACTCCCAGGTCCAACTGCAGGCGAGCCTGAATTCCGGTTTTTGTAACT
TACTTGTTTTAGTATATACTGATCTGAACAGGCAAAACCCCATGTTAGCAACAGCTCGGTCAGGAAGAGA
AATGCTACCTTTTCTAGATGTTTGCCGGGAGGCAGCCCCCTGAAAGGAGATCTCAAATTACCTGTAAGAA
AAAAAATTTTTTTAAAGGCAGTCAGAGAGAGCAAAGTTTTGGCATGCCTGCAAAAACAGCAGTGTCTGTA
AAAACTACCTAGAGACAGCAGCTAAGTGTTGATTTGCCCATGACTCTTACCTGGGAGTGGAAGGTGGGAA
GAAATGGACAGTGGCCGTGACGAGAAGCTGAGGCACGGTGCAGCTTGGTGAAGCCACGCTCTGACTGCGT
CCTGCCACCTCTTCATGCAGTGCTGCGGGCTGGTACATCGCCGGCGAGTACGGGTGTCCTATGGTTCGGC
AGACTCCTACACCAGCCGCCCATCCGATTCAGATGTGTCTTTGGAAGAGGACCGGGAGGCAGTC
[288 nt withheld, positions 1185-1472]
CAAGGGAAATTCTACTCCAGTAAATCAGGAGGAAATTCATCATCCAGTTTGGGTGACATAGTACCCAGTT
CCAGAAAATCGACACCTCCATCATCTGCTATAGACATAGATGCTACTGGCTTAGATGCAGAAGAGAATGA
TATTCCAGCAAACCACCGCTCCCCTAAGCCCAGTGCAAACAGTGTAACGTCACCCCACTCCAAAGAGAAA
AGAATGCCCTTCTTTAAGAAGACAGAGCACACTCCTCCTTACGATGTGGTACCATCCATGAGACCAGTGG
TGTTGGTGGGCCCCTCCCTGAAGGGGTATGAGGTCACAGATATGATGCAAAAAGCACTGTTTGATTTTCT
AAAACACAGATTTGAAGGACGGATATCCATCACAAGAGTCACTGCTGACATCTCCCTGGCCAAACGCTCA
GTATTAAACAACCCCAGTAAGCACGCAATAATAGAAAGATCCAACACAAGGTCGAGCTTAGCGGAAGTTC
AGAGTGAAATTGAAAGGATTTTTGAACTTGCAAGAACACTGCAATTGGTAGTCCTTGACGCGGATACAAT
TAATCACCCAGCTCAACTCAGTAAGACCTCTCTGGCCCCTATCATAGTGTATGTAAAGATTTCTTCTCCT
AAGGTTTTACAAAGGTTAATAAAATCTCGAGGAAAGTCTCAAGCAAAGCACCTCAATGTCCAGATGGTGG
CAGCCGATAAACTGGCCCAGTGTCCCCCGCAGGAGTCATTTGATGTGATCTTGGATGAGAACCAACTTGA
GGATGCTTGTGAGCATCTCGCCGACTATCTGGAGGCGTACTGGAAGGCCACCCACCCTCCCAGCAGTAAC
CTCCCCAACCCTCTCCTTAGCCGGACTTTAGCCACCTCAACTTTACCTCTGAGCCCCACCCTTGCCTCTA
ATTCACAGGGTTCTCAAGGTGATCAGAGGACTGATCGCTCTGCTCCCCGGTCTGCTTCCCAAGCTGAAGA
AGAACCTTGTCTGGAACCAGTCAAAAAATCCCAACACCGTTCTTCCTCAGCCACACACCAAAACCACCGC
AGTGGGACAGGTCGAGGCCTCTCTAGGCAAGAAACGTTTGACTCTGAAACCCAAGAGAGCCGAGACTCTG
CCTACGTGGAGCCAAAGGAAGATTATTCACATGAACATGTGGACCGCTATGTTCCACACCGTGAACATAA
CCACAGAGAGGAGAGCCACAGCAGCAATGGCCACAGGCACAGGGAGCCTCGCCACCGCACTAGGGACATG
GGTCGAGACCAAGACCACAATGAGTGCAGCAAACAACGAAGCCGGCATAAATCTAAGGATCGCTACTGTG
ACAAGGAAGGGGAAGTAATATCCAAAAGAAGGAGTGAGGCTGGCGAGTGGAACAGGGATGTATACATCCG
CCAATGACCGTGCGTGTCTCTGCCCCCAAGTCTTGTGTAACATCATCCTTAAGCAAAATCTTTGGGGCTC
CATTGCAACCATCTGTGATCTGTCTTGTATATTTTGTATTGCTGTTGCTTGAATAGCAATAGCATGCAAT
CAAGTATTACTATACATTCTTTTGTAAGTACCACAGAAATTGGCCTAGTACAAGCTGCAGTCCTCAGTCT
ATATCCTGAACTCTTCAAAAGCTGTTTGGGGTAGCTGCCACCTGAACAGAGTGGCTTCAGAAATATAGTT
AATGTATTCAGTGAGCCAGATGCAGCACAGATAACAAGTGGAATTCCGGGGGGGGACRGCTCAGGGCTGC
GATTTCGCGCCAAACTTGACGGCAATCCTAGCGTGAAGGCTGGTAGGATTTTATCCCCGCTGCCATCATG
GTTCGACCATTGAACTGCATCGTCGCCGTGTCCCAAAATATGGGGATTGGCAAGAACGGAGACCTACCCT
GGCCTCCGCTCAGGAACGAGTTCAAGTACTTCCAAAGAATGACCACAACCTCTTCAGTGGAAGGTAAACA
GAATCTGGTGATTATGGGTAGGAAAACCTGGTTCTCCATTCCTGAGAAGAATCGACCTTTAAAGGACAGA
ATTAATATAGTTCTCAGTAGAGAACTCAAAGAACCACCACGAGGAGCTCATTTTCTTGCCAAAAGTTTGG
ATGATGCCTTAAGACTTATTGAACAACCGGAATTGGCAAGTAAAGTAGACATGGTTTGGATAGTCGGAGG
CAGTTCTGTTTACCAGGAAGCCATGAATCAACCAGGCCACCTCAGACTCTTTGTGACAAGGATCATGCAG
GAATTTGAAAGTGACACGTTTTTCCCAGAAATTGATTTGGGGAAATATAAACTTCTCCCAGAATACCCAG
GCGTCCTCTCTGAGGTCCAGGAGGAAAAAGGCATCAAGTATAAGTTTGAAGTCTACGAGAAGAAAGACTA
ACAGGAAGATGCTTTCAAGTTCTCTGCTCCCCTCCTAAAGCTATGCATTTTTATAAGACCATGGGACTTT
TGCTGGCTTTAGATCATAATCAGCCATACCACATTTGTAGAGGTTTTACTTGCTTTAAAAAACCTCCCAC
ACCTCCCCCTGAACCTGAAACATAAAATGAATGCAATTGTTGTTGTTAACTTGTTTATTGCAGCTTATAA
TGGTTACAAATAAAGCAATAGCATCACAAATTTCACAAATAAAGCATTTTTTTCACTGCATTCTAGTTGT
GGTTTGTCCAAACTCATCAATGTATCTTATCATGTCTGGATCCCCGGCCAACGGTCTGGTGACCCGGCTG
CGAGAGCTCGGTGTACCTGAGACGCGAGTAAGCCCTTGAGTCAAAGACGTAGTCGTTGCAAGTCCGCACC
AGGTACTGATATCCCACCAAAAAGTGCGGCGGCGGCTGGCGGTAGAGGGGCCAGCGTAGGGTGGCCGGGG
CTCCGGGGGCGAGGTCTTCCAACATAAGGCGATGATATCCGTAGATGTACCTGGACATCCAGGTGATGCC
GGCGGCGGTGGTGGAGGCGCGCGGAAAGTCGCGGACGCGGTTCCAGATGTTGCGCAGCGGCAAAAAGTGC
TCCATGGTCGGGACGCTCTGGCCGGTGAGGCGTGCGCAGTCGTTGACGCTCTAGACCGTGCAAAAGGAGA
GCCTGTAAGCGGGCACTCTTCCGTGGTCTGGTGGATAAATTCGCAAGGGTATCATGGCGGACGACCGGGG
TTCGAACCCCGGATCCGGCCGTCCGCCGTGATCCATGCGGTTACCGCCCGCGTGTCGAACCCAGGTGTGC
GACGTCAGACAACGGGGGAGCGCTCCTTTTGGCTTCCTTCCAGGCGCGGCGGCTGCTGCGCTAGCTTTTT
TGGCGAGCTCGAATTAATTCTGCATTAATGAATCGGCCAACGCGCGGGGAGAGGCGGTTTGCGTATTGGG
CGCTCTTCCGCTTCCTCGCTCACTGACTCGCTGCGCTCGGTCGTTCGGCTGCGGCGAGCGGTATCAGCTC
ACTCAAAGGCGGTAATACGGTTATCCACAGAATCAGGGGATAACGCAGGAAAGAACATGTGAGCAAAAGG
CCAGCAAAAGGCCAGGAACCGTAAAAAGGCCGCGTTGCTGGCGTTTTTCCATAGGCTCCGCCCCCCTGAC
GAGCATCACAAAAATCGACGCTCAAGTCAGAGGTGGCGAAACCCGACAGGACTATAAAGATACCAGGCGT
TTCCCCCTGGAAGCTCCCTCGTGCGCTCTCCTGTTCCGACCCTGCCGCTTACCGGATACCTGTCCGCCTT
TCTCCCTTCGGGAAGCGTGGCGCTTTCTCATAGCTCACGCTGTAGGTATCTCAGTTCGGTGTAGGTCGTT
CGCTCCAAGCTGGGCTGTGTGCACGAACCCCCCGTTCAGCCCGACCGCTGCGCCTTATCCGGTAACTATC
GTCTTGAGTCCAACCCGGTAAGACACGACTTATCGCCACTGGCAGCAGCCACTGGTAACAGGATTAGCAG
AGCGAGGTATGTAGGCGGTGCTACAGAGTTCTTGAAGTGGTGGCCTAACTACGGCTACACTAGAAGAACA
GTATTTGGTATCTGCGCTCTGCTGAAGCCAGTTACCTTCGGAAAAAGAGTTGGTAGCTCTTGATCCGGCA
AACAAACCACCGCTGGTAGCGGTGGTTTTTTTGTTTGCAAGCAGCAGATTACGCGCAGAAAAAAAGGATC
TCAAGAAGATCCTTTGATCTTTTCTACGGGGTCTGACGCTCAGTGGAACGAAAACTCACGTTAAGGGATT
TTGGTCATGAGATTATCAAAAAGGATCTTCACCTAGATCCTTTTAAATTAAAAATGAAGTTTTAAATCAA
TCTAAAGTATATATGAGTAAACTTGGTCTGACAGTTACCAATGCTTAATCAGTGAGGCACCTATCTCAGC
GATCTGTCTATTTCGTTCATCCATAGTTGCCTGACTCCCCGTCGTGTAGATAACTACGATACGGGAGGGC
TTACCATCTGGCCCCAGTGCTGCAATGATACCGCGAGACCCACGCTCACCGGCTCCAGATTTATCAGCAA
TAAACCAGCCAGCCGGAAGGGCCGAGCGCAGAAGTGGTCCTGCAACTTTATCCGCCTCCATCCAGTCTAT
TAATTGTTGCCGGGAAGCTAGAGTAAGTAGTTCGCCAGTTAATAGTTTGCGCAACGTTGTTGCCATTGCT
ACAGGCATCGTGGTGTCACGCTCGTCGTTTGGTATGGCTTCATTCAGCTCCGGTTCCCAACGATCAAGGC
GAGTTACATGATCCCCCATGTTGTGCAAAAAAGCGGTTAGCTCCTTCGGTCCTCCGATCGTTGTCAGAAG
TAAGTTGGCCGCAGTGTTATCACTCATGGTTATGGCAGCACTGCATAATTCTCTTACTGTCATGCCATCC
GTAAGATGCTTTTCTGTGACTGGTGAGTACTCAACCAAGTCATTCTGAGAATAGTGTATGCGGCGACCGA
GTTGCTCTTGCCCGGCGTCAATACGGGATAATACCGCGCCACATAGCAGAACTTTAAAAGTGCTCATCAT
TGGAAAACGTTCTTCGGGGCGAAAACTCTCAAGGATCTTACCGCTGTTGAGATCCAGTTCGATGTAACCC
ACTCGTGCACCCAACTGATCTTCAGCATCTTTTACTTTCACCAGCGTTTCTGGGTGAGCAAAAACAGGAA
GGCAAAATGCCGCAAAAAAGGGAATAAGGGCGACACGGAAATGTTGAATACTCATACTCTTCCTTTTTCA
ATATTATTGAAGCATTTATCAGGGTTATTGTCTCATGAGCGGATACATATTTGAATGTATTTAGAAAAAT
AAACAAATAGGGGTTCCGCGCACATTTCCCCGAAAAGTGCCACCTGACGTCTAAGAAACCATTATTATCA
TGACATTAACCTATAAAAATAGGCGTATCACGAGGCCCTTTCGTCTCGCGCGTTTCGGTGATGACGGTGA
AAACCTCTGACACATGCAGCTCCCGGAGACGGTCACAGCTTGTCTGTAAGCGGATGCCGGGAGCAGACAA
GCCCGTCAGGGCGCGTCAGCGGGTGTTGGCGGGTGTCGGGGCTGGCTTAACTATGCGGCATCAGAGCAGA
TTGTACTGAGAGTGCACCATATGCGGTGTGAAATACCGCACAGATGCGTAAGGAGAAAATACCGCATCAG
GCGCCATTCGCCATTCAGGCTGCGCAACTGTTGGGAAGGGCGATCGGTGCGGGCCTCTTCGCTATTACGC
CAGCTGGCGAAAGGGGGATGTGCTGCAAGGCGATTAAGTTGGGTAACGCCAGGGTTTTCCCAGTCACGAC
GTTGTAAAACGACGGCCAGTGCCAAGCTTTTTGCAAAAGCCTAGGCCTCCAAAAAAGCCTCCTCACTACT
TCTGGAATAGCTCAGAGGCCGAGGCGGCCTCGGCCTCTGCATAAATAAAAAAAATTAGTCAGCCATGGGG
CGGAGAATGGGCGGAACTGGGCGGAGTTAGGGGCGGGATGGGCGGAGTTAGGGGCGGGACTATGGTTGCT
GACTAATTGAGATGCATGCTTTGCATACTTCTGCCTGCTGGGGAGCCTGGGGACTTTCCACACCTGGTTG
CTGACTAATTGAGATGCATGCTTTGCATACTTCTGCCTGCTGGGGAGCCTGGGGACTTTCCACACCCTAA
CTGACACACATTCCACAGGATCCGGTCGCGCGAATTTCGAGCGGTGTTCCGCGGTCCTCCT
Features (pLannotate 1.2.2; 16 found; start..end, strand, type, name):
    417..646     +  intron         chimeric intron: chimera between introns from adenovirus and immunoglobulin heavy chain genes
   1104..2876    +  CDS            Cacnb2 (fragment) (sequence partly withheld): CACB2_RAT - Also known as Cacnlb2. Experimental evidence at protein level: Swiss-Prot protein existence level 1. The beta subunit of voltage-dependent calcium channels contributes to the function of the calcium channel by increasing peak calcium current, shifting the voltage dependencies of activation and inactivation, modulating G protein inhibition and controlling the alpha-1 subunit membrane targeting. From Rattus norvegicus (Rat).
   3290..3853    +  CDS            DHFR: mouse dihydrofolate reductase; Mus musculus Dhfr
   3934..4017    +  CDS            large T antigen (fragment): large T antigen from SV40 (simian virus 40)
   4040..4174    +  polyA_signal   SV40 poly(A) signal: SV40 polyadenylation signal
   4182..4532    -  CDS            PTP (fragment): TERM_ADE02 - Experimental evidence at protein level: Swiss-Prot protein existence level 1. Protein covalently bound to the viral DNA that acts as a primer for viral genomic replication by DNA strand displacement. Assembles on the viral origin of replication in an initiation complex with viral polymerase, DBP, host NFIA and host POU2F1/OCT1. During initiation, the polymerase covalently couples the first dCTP with Ser- 580 of pTP. The terminal protein stimulates the template activity over 20 fold compared to protein-free templates. Neo-synthesized viral genomes are linked to two preterminal prot
   4563..4719    +  ncRNA          VA: Accession: RF00102 - VA RNA
   4782..4835    -  CDS            lacI (fragment): lac repressor; lacI; The lac repressor binds to the lac operator to inhibit transcription in E. coli. This inhibition can be relieved by adding lactose or isopropyl-β-D-thiogalactopyranoside (IPTG).
   5018..5606    -  rep_origin     ori: high-copy-number ColE1/pMB1/pBR322/pUC origin of replication
   5777..6637    -  CDS            AmpR: β-lactamase; bla; confers resistance to ampicillin, carbenicillin, and related antibiotics
   6638..6742    -  promoter       AmpR promoter: bla
   6837..6872    +  CDS            rop (fragment): Rop protein, which maintains plasmids at low copy number; rop
   6974..7073    +  misc_feature   bom (fragment): basis of mobility region from pBR322
   7079..7233    -  CDS            lacZα (fragment): LacZα fragment of β-galactosidase; lacZ fragment
   7242..7571    -  promoter       SV40 promoter: SV40 enhancer and early promoter
   7592..400     -  CDS            POL (fragment) (across the origin): DPOL_ADE05 - Experimental evidence at protein level: Swiss-Prot protein existence level 1. Eukaryotic-type DNA polymerase involved in viral genomic replication. DNA synthesis is protein primed, and acts in a strand displacement replication. Assembles in complex with viral pTP, DBP, host NFIA and host POU2F1/OCT1 on viral origin of replication. The polymerase covalently transfers dCMP onto pTP, thereby initiating complementary strand synthesis. From Human adenovirus C serotype 5 (HAdV-5) (Human adenovirus 5).
