[The description below was written by a language model from this plasmid's Addgene catalogue record and pLannotate feature annotations shown in this document.]
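Description:
cacnb2a (rat) in pMT2 vector is a mammalian expression plasmid of about 7.6 kb that carries the rat voltage-gated calcium channel β2a auxiliary subunit (Cacnb2). The cDNA was received in pBluescript and subcloned as a roughly 2.5 kb EcoRI fragment into the 5.2 kb pMT2 backbone. In E. coli the plasmid is maintained at high copy by a ColE1/pUC-type origin and selected with ampicillin through the β-lactamase gene. Short remnants of rop, bom, lacZα and lacI are leftovers of the pBR322-derived backbone.

The catalogue lists the adenovirus major late promoter as the driver of the insert. The annotation software does not label this promoter directly. The region upstream of the insert is instead called as an antisense adenoviral DNA polymerase fragment, which probably reflects adenoviral late-region sequence on the opposite strand. It lies next to an SV40 enhancer/early promoter element, which in vectors of this type also supplies the SV40 origin. A chimeric adenovirus/immunoglobulin intron precedes the Cacnb2 coding region. A mouse DHFR coding sequence follows the insert on the same strand, ahead of an SV40 polyadenylation signal, an arrangement consistent with a shared transcript. An adenovirus VA RNA gene is also present; VA RNA is generally included to boost translation in transfected cells.

Both the depositor sequence and the repository's sequencing result show the same layout. They differ slightly in length, and a tiny "chicken β-actin promoter" match appears only in the depositor record and looks spurious. The construct is used to overexpress β2a in mammalian cells, for example to study how auxiliary subunits alter calcium channel currents.
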