Addgene plasmid #107424: cacnb2a (rat) in pMT2 vector
Purpose: Expresses Calcium channel beta2a auxillary subunit in mammalian cells
Depositing lab: Annette Dolphin. Depositing organization: University College London. Publication: The effect of overexpression of auxiliary Ca2+ channel subunits on native Ca2+ channel currents in undifferentiated mammalian NG108-15 cells. Wyatt CN, Page KM, Berrow NS, Brice NL, Dolphin AC. J Physiol. 1998 Jul 15;510 ( Pt 2):347-60. PubMed 9705988.
Backbone
  Vector backbone: pMT2
  Backbone size w/o insert (bp): 5163
  Total vector size (bp): 7641
  Vector type: Mammalian Expression
Growth in bacteria
  Bacterial resistance: Ampicillin, 100 μg/mL
  Growth temperature: 37°C
  Growth strain: DH5alpha
  Copy number: High Copy
Gene/Insert
  Gene/Insert name: calcium channel beta2a auxillary subunit
  Species: R. norvegicus (rat)
  Insert size (bp): 2506
  GenBank ID: NM_053851
  Entrez Gene: Cacnb2 (a.k.a. Cacnlb2)
  Promoter: Ad MLP
  Cloning method: Restriction Enzyme; 5′ cloning site EcoRI (not destroyed); 3′ cloning site EcoRI (not destroyed)
  Sequencing primers: 5′ AGCTTGAGGTGTGGCAGGCTT; 3′ GGTCGAACCATGATGGCAGC
Resource information
  A portion of this plasmid was derived from a plasmid made by: Dr Edward Perez-Reyes,Stritch School of Medicine, Dept of Physiology, Loyola University Chicago, Illinois, USA
Terms and licenses: Academic/Nonprofit Terms; Industry Terms: Not Available to Industry
Depositor comments: We received it in pBluescript and subcloned it into pMT2 plasmid.
How to cite: cacnb2a (rat) in pMT2 vector was a gift from Annette Dolphin (Addgene plasmid # 107424 ; http://n2t.net/addgene:107424 ; RRID:Addgene_107424)
